>Addgene plasmid #84616 | pHR_D17_hrGFP | addgene full sequence | sequence record 382297 | Addgene NGS Result
GACACATGCAGCTCCCGGAGACGGTCACAGCTTGTCTGTAAGCGGATGCCGGGAGCAGACAAGCCCGTCA
GGGCGCGTCAGCGGGTGTTGGCGGGTGTCGGGGCTGGCTTAACTATGCGGCATCAGAGCAGATTGTACTG
AGAGTGCACCATATGCGGTGTGAAATACCGCACAGATGCGTAAGGAGAAAATACCGCATCAGGCGCCATT
CGCCATTCAGGCTGCGCAACTGTTGGGAAGGGCGATCGGTGCGGGCCTCTTCGCTATTACGCCAGCTGGC
GAAAGGGGGATGTGCTGCAAGGCGATTAAGTTGGGTAACGCCAGGGTTTTCCCAGTCACGACGTTGTAAA
ACGACGGCCAGTGAATTCGAGCTCGGTACCCGCTTTTCGTAGATAATGGAATACAAATGGATATCCAGAG
TATACACATGGATAGTATACACTGACACGACAATTCTGTATCTCTTTATGTTAACTACTGTGAGGCGTTA
AATAGAGCTTGATATATAAAATGTTACATTTCACAGTCTGAACTTTTGCAGATTACCTAATTTGGTAAGA
TATTAATTATGAACTGAAAGTTGATGGCATCCCTAAATTTGATGAAAGGGGGATCCCCCGGGTTCGAAGG
TACCAAGGAAGCATGCGGTACAGATAGAGTCTCTTCAACTCGCTCAAAAAACAACCGATTGCTCTCAATC
TTTGGATGAGGAATACTGGCACCCATGACTCAGGTCTCACCACTTCTGTCCATCTTCTAAGTCCACTATA
TCACCCCTCCAACCCCTCCCCGTTCCCTCTCCTACCCCATATTTCCGAACCTAATTACAAACAAAGGTTA
AATTGAGCAGCTCTAAATTCTCCACATCAAAGTACAAATACCGTGCACAGCCTCCACATATGCCTCTGTT
CAGATCACTGCACACTCTCAAACGTCTCTCAACCATGCCCACAATCACTCTCATCCACAACCCCAAGTGC
TCCAAATCATGTGCTGCTCTCGAGCTGCTGGAGCAGAAGCAAATTAGCCCCAATGTCGTGCAGTACCTCG
ACACACCTCTTTCCGTTGCTGAGATTTCGTCTATTGTTCGGAAACTCGACATGAAGCCCGTCGAGCTGCT
CAGAAAGGGCGAGCCGCAATTTTCTGAGCTCAATTTGGGGGCGGCCAACACGCCCGATGCCGAGATCATT
GATGCCATGGCGAAACACCCCAATCTAATCGAGCGGCCTATTCTGATTGTGGATGACAAGGCTGTGATTG
GACGGCCCACAGAAAAGCTCAATGACCTGCTGGGAAAGCTGTAGATACGCAAGTACTGAGTAATAGAAAG
AGTTGATTTGGCCTAAATATCGTTTCTAGAATTTTTGAAAAAAAGATGCCTTCGACCAGATTTGAACTGA
TGATCTCAGCATTAAGAGTGCTGCGCCTTACCACTTGGCCACGAAGGCTGGTTTTTGAAAAGAAGAATAA
TTAAAAGTGTGCTACGTGAAAATTGAAATAAATATCCATGAATCATTAGCAAAAAAATAAATAAAATAAA
AAATACATCATTAGAATAAAAAAAAAACAAGACATGCCCTTTATGACCTCAAACACCACTCCAAGGCCTG
GATGATAAACATGTTTTTCCTGTCCAAGCTAGTCTTCTATCACTAGTGGTACCCGAATTCCTGAGGTGTC
TCACAAGTGCCGTGCAGTCCCGCCCCCACTTGCTTCTCTTTGTGTGTAGTGTACGTACATTATCGAGACC
GTTGTTCCCGCCCACCTCGATCCGGTCTAGACTGAGGTGTCTCACAAGTGCCGTGCAGTCCCGCCCCCAC
TTGCTTCTCTTTGTGTGTAGTGTACGTACATTATCGAGACCGTTGTTCCCGCCCACCTCGATCCGGGGAT
CCCTGAGGTGTCTCACAAGTGCCGTGCAGTCCCGCCCCCACTTGCTTCTCTTTGTGTGTAGTGTACGTAC
ATTATCGAGACCGTTGTTCCCGCCCACCTCGATCCGGGTCGACCTGAGGTGTCTCACAAGTGCCGTGCAG
TCCCGCCCCCACTTGCTTCTCTTTGTGTGTAGTGTACGTACATTATCGAGACCGTTGTTCCCGCCCACCT
CGATCCGGGAGCTCCTGAGGTGTCTCACAAGTGCCGTGCAGTCCCGCCCCCACTTGCTTCTCTTTGTGTG
TAGTGTACGTACATTATCGAGACCGTTGTTCCCGCCCACCTCGATCCGGTCTAGACTGAGGTGTCTCACA
AGTGCCGTGCAGTCCCGCCCCCACTTGCTTCTCTTTGTGTGTAGTGTACGTACATTATCGAGACCGTTGT
TCCCGCCCACCTCGATCCGGGGATCCCTGAGGTGTCTCACAAGTGCCGTGCAGTCCCGCCCCCACTTGCT
TCTCTTTGTGTGTAGTGTACGTACATTATCGAGACCGTTGTTCCCGCCCACCTCGATCCGGGTCGACCTG
AGGTGTCTCACAAGTGCCGTGCAGTCCCGCCCCCACTTGCTTCTCTTTGTGTGTAGTGTACGTACATTAT
CGAGACCGTTGTTCCCGCCCACCTCGATCCGGGCATGCCTGCAGCCTAGAAGCTTTTGTGGTTGGGACTT
TAGCCAAGGGTATAAAAGACCACCGTCCCCGAATTACCTTTCCTCTTCTTTTCTCTCTCTCCTTGTCAAC
TCACACCCGAAATCGTTAAGCATTTCCTTCTGAGTATAAGAATCATTCAAAGGCGCGCCATGGTGAGCAA
GCAGATCCTGAAGAACACCGGCCTGCAGGAGATCATGAGCTTCAAGGTGAACCTGGAGGGCGTGGTGAAC
AACCACGTGTTCACCATGGAGGGCTGCGGCAAGGGCAACATCCTGTTCGGCAACCAGCTGGTGCAGATCC
GCGTGACCAAGGGCGCCCCCCTGCCCTTCGCCTTCGACATCCTGAGCCCCGCCTTCCAGTACGGCAACCG
CACCTTCACCAAGTACCCCGAGGACATCAGCGACTTCTTCATCCAGAGCTTCCCCGCCGGCTTCGTGTAC
GAGCGCACCCTGCGCTACGAGGACGGCGGCCTGGTGGAGATCCGCAGCGACATCAACCTGATCGAGGAGA
TGTTCGTGTACCGCGTGGAGTACAAGGGCCGCAACTTCCCCAACGACGGCCCCGTGATGAAGAAGACCAT
CACCGGCCTGCAGCCCAGCTTCGAGGTGGTGTACATGAACGACGGCGTGCTGGTGGGCCAGGTGATCCTG
GTGTACCGCCTGAACAGCGGCAAGTTCTACAGCTGCCACATGCGCACCCTGATGAAGAGCAAGGGCGTGG
TGAAGGACTTCCCCGAGTACCACTTCATCCAGCACCGCCTGGAGAAGACCTACGTGGAGGACGGCGGCTT
CGTGGAGCAGCACGAGACCGCCATCGCCCAGCTGACCAGCCTGGGCAAGCCCCTGGGCAGCCTGCACGAG
TGGGTGTAAGCTAGCCTCATGTAATTAGTTATGTCACGCTTACATTCACGCCCTCCCCCCACATCCGCTC
TAACCGAAAAGGAAGGAGTTAGACAACCTGAAGTCTAGGTCCCTATTTATTTTTTTATAGTTATGTTAGT
ATTAAGAACGTTATTTATATTTCAAATTTTTCTTTTTTTTCTGTACAGACGCGTGTACGCATGTAACATT
ATACTGAAAACCTTGCTTGAGAAGGTTTTGGGACGCTCGAAGGCTTTAATTTGCCCTAGGTCACCTATAT
TACGGAAGCAGTGGTACTCAAGCTCAGAACGTGCTGCGACAAGATCAACGAATACTGGCTGGCAAGAACA
AGGACGGCAATCGCACCTTCAACGACGAACTCATATATCAGCCTCTCAGAGCGGGAGGCATTGGCCTTTT
GAACATTGTCGAGCAGGCAAAGAGTCTCCGTGCCACGCGAGCGGCTCGTTTCTTTCAGGGATGATACTGC
TGCAAGACAAAATGCTATGTTTCTCTTTTCCAGCGAGACAGTAGAATTGGGCTATGGGCTTGAATCCCAC
CCTGCTACGATAATGAACAAGATTCAGTGGTTCGAGACGGGAAGCTGGCACTGGCGCCACTTCCTATCTG
ACTTCATGGACCGATGTCTAGGACTTGCAAGGCTGTCTTCTATAGCTGTACTGGCGGAGCCTCCAGCCGA
CTTGCGCCAGAGGGCGCAGTGGTCAAGAGAGAGGACGAAAGTTGACCTGTTCGAACGCCAGCGTCGTGAA
AACCCGATCGCAACCATGTCTCGGGAGCAAGGTGCATATCTCGAGTCGCAAATCGATGTCCCTGTCAAGG
TGGCAAAGGACAGCTGGCGAGATCGTTTCAAGGCCATGAAGAACAAGCACTGGTTGGGGACACTGCCATC
CGAGCTTGATCCGAACCACCTACACTGGCTTAAGACAAATCAGTTCCTGAGCAAGCACTACCGACGAGAT
GATAAGAGCGCTGCTACGCTACACATGTTGCGGCTGAGCCGCCTCCCCTTCACCCGGTGGTACCCTAAAT
CAAAATCTGTCCAGTACAGAGACATTGGATGTAGTTCTTGTCAACTCTTCAAACAGAAGAACTACCTCCA
CGAGCACCTTTTCGTCAATTGTCCAGCGTCCAAGGCCATCTGCCAGACGATAAGCTTGGCGTAATCATGG
TCATAGCTGTTTCCTGTGTGAAATTGTTATCCGCTCACAATTCCACACAACATACGAGCCGGAAGCATAA
AGTGTAAAGCCTGGGGTGCCTAATGAGTGAGCTAACTCACATTAATTGCGTTGCGCTCACTGCCCGCTTT
CCAGTCGGGAAACCTGTCGTGCCAGCTGCATTAATGAATCGGCCAACGCGCGGGGAGAGGCGGTTTGCGT
ATTGGGCGCTCTTCCGCTTCCTCGCTCACTGACTCGCTGCGCTCGGTCGTTCGGCTGCGGCGAGCGGTAT
CAGCTCACTCAAAGGCGGTAATACGGTTATCCACAGAATCAGGGGATAACGCAGGAAAGAACATGTGAGC
AAAAGGCCAGCAAAAGGCCAGGAACCGTAAAAAGGCCGCGTTGCTGGCGTTTTTCCATAGGCTCCGCCCC
CCTGACGAGCATCACAAAAATCGACGCTCAAGTCAGAGGTGGCGAAACCCGACAGGACTATAAAGATACC
AGGCGTTTCCCCCTGGAAGCTCCCTCGTGCGCTCTCCTGTTCCGACCCTGCCGCTTACCGGATACCTGTC
CGCCTTTCTCCCTTCGGGAAGCGTGGCGCTTTCTCATAGCTCACGCTGTAGGTATCTCAGTTCGGTGTAG
GTCGTTCGCTCCAAGCTGGGCTGTGTGCACGAACCCCCCGTTCAGCCCGACCGCTGCGCCTTATCCGGTA
ACTATCGTCTTGAGTCCAACCCGGTAAGACACGACTTATCGCCACTGGCAGCAGCCACTGGTAACAGGAT
TAGCAGAGCGAGGTATGTAGGCGGTGCTACAGAGTTCTTGAAGTGGTGGCCTAACTACGGCTACACTAGA
AGAACAGTATTTGGTATCTGCGCTCTGCTGAAGCCAGTTACCTTCGGAAAAAGAGTTGGTAGCTCTTGAT
CCGGCAAACAAACCACCGCTGGTAGCGGTGGTTTTTTTGTTTGCAAGCAGCAGATTACGCGCAGAAAAAA
AGGATCTCAAGAAGATCCTTTGATCTTTTCTACGGGGTCTGACGCTCAGTGGAACGAAAACTCACGTTAA
GGGATTTTGGTCATGAGATTATCAAAAAGGATCTTCACCTAGATCCTTTTAAATTAAAAATGAAGTTTTA
AATCAATCTAAAGTATATATGAGTAAACTTGGTCTGACAGTTACCAATGCTTAATCAGTGAGGCACCTAT
CTCAGCGATCTGTCTATTTCGTTCATCCATAGTTGCCTGACTCCCCGTCGTGTAGATAACTACGATACGG
GAGGGCTTACCATCTGGCCCCAGTGCTGCAATGATACCGCGAGACCCACGCTCACCGGCTCCAGATTTAT
CAGCAATAAACCAGCCAGCCGGAAGGGCCGAGCGCAGAAGTGGTCCTGCAACTTTATCCGCCTCCATCCA
GTCTATTAATTGTTGCCGGGAAGCTAGAGTAAGTAGTTCGCCAGTTAATAGTTTGCGCAACGTTGTTGCC
ATTGCTACAGGCATCGTGGTGTCACGCTCGTCGTTTGGTATGGCTTCATTCAGCTCCGGTTCCCAACGAT
CAAGGCGAGTTACATGATCCCCCATGTTGTGCAAAAAAGCGGTTAGCTCCTTCGGTCCTCCGATCGTTGT
CAGAAGTAAGTTGGCCGCAGTGTTATCACTCATGGTTATGGCAGCACTGCATAATTCTCTTACTGTCATG
CCATCCGTAAGATGCTTTTCTGTGACTGGTGAGTACTCAACCAAGTCATTCTGAGAATAGTGTATGCGGC
GACCGAGTTGCTCTTGCCCGGCGTCAATACGGGATAATACCGCGCCACATAGCAGAACTTTAAAAGTGCT
CATCATTGGAAAACGTTCTTCGGGGCGAAAACTCTCAAGGATCTTACCGCTGTTGAGATCCAGTTCGATG
TAACCCACTCGTGCACCCAACTGATCTTCAGCATCTTTTACTTTCACCAGCGTTTCTGGGTGAGCAAAAA
CAGGAAGGCAAAATGCCGCAAAAAAGGGAATAAGGGCGACACGGAAATGTTGAATACTCATACTCTTCCT
TTTTCAATATTATTGAAGCATTTATCAGGGTTATTGTCTCATGAGCGGATACATATTTGAATGTATTTAG
AAAAATAAACAAATAGGGGTTCCGCGCACATTTCCCCGAAAAGTGCCACCTGACGTCTAAGAAACCATTA
TTATCATGACATTAACCTATAAAAATAGGCGTATCACGAGGCCCAGATCCTCTAGAGTCGAAGCGGCCGC
TATGTCTGATAAAAGGATGTAACATAGGCAAGCTGCTCGTGAGTGTTGAGTACGAACCTTAGATCCAAAT
CACCCGCACCCACGGATATACTTGCTTGAATATACAGTAGTATGCGGCCGCTGCGACACCATATCATATA
AAACTAACAATGCAGTCGACGAGTATCTGTCTGACTCGTCATTGCCGCCTTTGGAGTACGACTCCAACTA
TGAGTGTGCTTGGATCACTTTGACGATACATTCTTCGTTGGAGGCTGTGGGTCTGACAGCTGCGTTTTCG
GCGCGGTTGGCCGACAACAATATCAGCTGCAACGTCATTGCTGGCTTTCATCATGATCACATTTTTGTCG
GCAAAGGCGACGCCCAGAGAGCCATTGACGTTCTTTCTAATTTGGACCGATAGCCGTATAGTCCAGTCTA
TCTATAAGTTCAACTAACTCGTAACTATTACCATAACATATACTTCACTGCCCCAGATAAGGTTCCGATA
AAAAGTTCTGCAGACTAAATTTATTTCAGTCTCCTCTTCACCACCAAAATGCCCTCCTACGAAGCTCGAG
CTAACGTCCACAAGTCCGCCTTTGCCGCTCGAGTGCTCAAGCTCGTGGCAGCCAAGAAAACCAACCTGTG
TGCTTCTCTGGATGTTACCACCACCAAGGAGCTCATTGAGCTTGCCGATAAGGTCGGACCTTATGTGTGC
ATGATCAAGACCCATATCGACATCATTGACGACTTCACCTACGCCGGCACTGTGCTCCCCCTCAAGGAAC
TTGCTCTTAAGCACGGTTTCTTCCTGTTCGAGGACAGAAAGTTCGCAGATATTGGCAACACTGTCAAGCA
CCAGTACAAGAACGGTGTCTACCGAATCGCCGAGTGGTCCGATATCACCAACGCCCACGGTGTACCCGGA
ACCGGAATCATTGCTGGCCTGCGAGCTGGTGCCGAGGAAACTGTCTCTGAACAGAAGAAGGAGGACGTCT
CTGACTACGAGAACTCCCAGTACAAGGAGTTCCTGGTCCCCTCTCCCAACGAGAAGCTGGCCAGAGGTCT
GCTCATGCTGGCCGAGCTGTCTTGCAAGGGCTCTCTGGCCACTGGCGAGTACTCCAAGCAGACCATTGAG
CTTGCCCGATCCGACCCCGAGTTTGTGGTTGGCTTCATTGCCCAGAACCGACCTAAGGGCGACTCTGAGG
ACTGGCTTATTCTGACCCCCGGGGTGGGTCTTGACGACAAGGGAGACGCTCTCGGACAGCAGTACCGAAC
TGTTGAGGATGTCATGTCTACCGGAACGGATATCATAATTGTCGGCCGAGGTCTGTACGGCCAGAACCGA
GATCCTATTGAGGAGGCCAAGCGATACCAGAAGGCTGGCTGGGAGGCTTACCAGAAGATTAACTGTTAGA
GGTTAGACTATGGATATGTAATTTAACTGTGTATATAGAGAGCGTGCAAGTATGGAGCGCTTGTTCAGCT
TGTATGATGGTCAGACGACCTGTCTGATCGAGTATGTATGATACTGCACAACCTGTGTATCCGCATGATC
TGTCCAATGGGGCATGTTGTTGTGTTTCTCGATACGGAGATGCTGGGTACAAGTAGCTAATACGATTGAA
CTACTTATACTTATATGAGGCTTGAAGAAAGCTGACTTGTGTATGACTTATTCTCAACTACATCCCCAGT
CACAATACCACCACTGCACTACCACTACACCAAAACCATGATCAAACCACCCATGGACTTCCTGGAGGCA
GAAGAACTTGTTATGGAAAAGCTCAAGAGAGAGAAGCCAAGATACTATCAAGACATGTGTCGCAACTTCA
AGGAGGACCAAGCTCTGTACACCGAGAAACAGGCCTTTGTCGACGATCTGGCCCTTTCGTCTCGCGCGTT
TCGGTGATGACGGTGAAAACCTCT
Features (pLannotate 1.2.2; 15 found; start..end, strand, type, name):
    104..203     +  misc_feature   bom (fragment): basis of mobility region from pBR322
    209..366     -  CDS            lacZα (fragment): LacZα fragment of β-galactosidase; lacZ fragment
   1376..1447    -  ncRNA          tRNA: Accession: RF00005 - tRNA
   2720..3439    +  CDS            hrGFP: humanized Renilla green fluorescent protein mammalian codon-optimized
   3447..3694    +  terminator     CYC1 terminator: S. cerevisiae CYC1; transcription terminator for CYC1
   4644..4660    -  protein_bind   lac operator: The lac repressor binds to the lac operator to inhibit transcription in E. coli. This inhibition can be relieved by adding lactose or isopropyl-β-D-thiogalactopyranoside (IPTG). lac repressor encoded by lacI
   4668..4698    -  promoter       lac promoter: promoter for the E. coli lac operon
   4713..4734    -  protein_bind   CAP binding site: CAP binding activates transcription in the presence of cAMP. E. coli catabolite activator protein
   4747..4839    -  CDS            lacI (fragment): lac repressor; lacI; The lac repressor binds to the lac operator to inhibit transcription in E. coli. This inhibition can be relieved by adding lactose or isopropyl-β-D-thiogalactopyranoside (IPTG).
   5022..5610    -  rep_origin     ori: high-copy-number ColE1/pMB1/pBR322/pUC origin of replication
   5781..6641    -  CDS            AmpR: β-lactamase; bla; confers resistance to ampicillin, carbenicillin, and related antibiotics
   6642..6746    -  promoter       AmpR promoter: bla
   7399..8256    +  CDS            URA3: PYRF_YARLI - Protein inferred from homology: Swiss-Prot protein existence level 3. From Yarrowia lipolytica (strain CLIB 122 / E 150) (Yeast) (Candida lipolytica).
   8590..8608    -  CDS            Rta AD (fragment): transcriptional activation domain from the human herpesvirus 4 (Epstein-Barr virus) replication and transcription activator Rta/BRLF1 (Hardwick et al., 1992; Chavez et al., 2015)
   8741..2       +  CDS            rop (fragment) (across the origin): Rop protein, which maintains plasmids at low copy number; rop
