[The description below was written by a language model from this plasmid's Addgene catalogue record and pLannotate feature annotations shown in this document.]
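Description:
pHR_D17_hrGFP is a pUC19-based homologous recombination donor plasmid for the oleaginous yeast Yarrowia lipolytica, designed to place a UAS1B8-TEF(136)-hrGFP-CYC1t expression cassette into the chromosomal D17 locus. It is propagated in E. coli as a high-copy plasmid through the ColE1/pUC origin and selected with ampicillin via the β-lactamase gene. Remnants of the pUC19 lac region (lacZα fragment, lac promoter and operator, CAP site) are also present. For selection in yeast it carries a URA3 marker, which the annotation matches to the Y. lipolytica orotidine-5'-phosphate decarboxylase. In the feature table this marker lies beside the bacterial backbone elements rather than next to the hrGFP cassette.

The payload is a 720 bp hrGFP open reading frame encoding humanized Renilla green fluorescent protein. It is cloned between BssHII and NheI sites that remain intact, which should allow the reporter to be exchanged for another gene. Expression is driven by the hybrid UAS1B8-TEF(136) promoter, taken from an earlier plasmid, and terminated by the S. cerevisiae CYC1 terminator. The promoter and the D17 homology arms are not annotated in the feature table; they presumably occupy the unannotated stretches on either side of the cassette, one of which contains a predicted tRNA. The short Rta AD, rop and bom hits are fragmentary matches and probably have no functional meaning. The sequenced record is 8,774 nt, slightly shorter than the 8,873 bp listed in the catalogue.

The plasmid belongs to a standardized toolkit for markerless gene integration and pathway engineering in Y. lipolytica. Here hrGFP serves as a fluorescent readout of integration and expression at the D17 site.
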