Addgene plasmid #84616: pHR_D17_hrGFP
Purpose: HR donor to integrate UAS1B8TEF(136)-hrGFP-CYC1t into D17 locus
Depositing lab: Ian Wheeldon. Depositing organization: University of California, Riverside. Publication: Standardized markerless gene integration for pathway engineering in Yarrowia lipolytica. Schwartz C, Shabbir-Hussain M, Frogue K, Blenner M, Wheeldon I. ACS Synth Biol. 2016 Dec 19. 10.1021/acssynbio.6b00285 PubMed 27989123.
Backbone
  Vector backbone: pUC19
  Backbone size w/o insert (bp): 2623
  Total vector size (bp): 8873
  Vector type: Yeast Expression, Synthetic Biology
  Selectable markers: URA3
Growth in bacteria
  Bacterial resistance: Ampicillin, 100 μg/mL
  Growth temperature: 37°C
  Growth strain: DH5alpha
  Copy number: High Copy
Gene/Insert
  Gene/Insert name: hrGFP
  Insert size (bp): 720
  Promoter: UAS1B8-TEF(136)
  Cloning method: Restriction Enzyme; 5′ cloning site BssHII (not destroyed); 3′ cloning site NheI (not destroyed)
  Sequencing primers: 5′ TEF; 3′ CYC
Resource information
  A portion of this plasmid was derived from a plasmid made by: Addgene material #44380 (UAS1B8-TEF promoter) is used to express hrGFP
Terms and licenses: Academic/Nonprofit Terms; Industry Terms: Not Available to Industry
How to cite: pHR_D17_hrGFP was a gift from Ian Wheeldon (Addgene plasmid # 84616 ; http://n2t.net/addgene:84616 ; RRID:Addgene_84616)
