>Addgene plasmid #84616 | pHR_D17_hrGFP | addgene partial sequence | sequence record 165413 | M13pUC-Fwd 5'-CCCAGTCACGACGTTGTAAAACG-3'
AATTCGAGCTCGGTACCCGCTTTTCGTAGATAATGGAATACAAATGGATATCCAGAGTATACACATGGAT
AGTATACACTGACACGACAATTCTGTATCTCTTTATGTTAACTACTGTGAGGCGTTAAATAGAGCTTGAT
ATATAAAATGTTACATTTCACAGTCTGAACTTTTGCAGATTACCTAATTTGGTAAGATATTAATTATGAA
CTGAAAGTTGATGGCATCCCTAAATTTGATGAAAGGGGGATCCCCCGGGTTCGAAGGTACCAAGGAAGCA
TGCGGTACAGATAGAGTCTCTTCAACTCGCTCAAAAAACAACCGATTGCTCTCAATCTTTGGATGAGGAA
TACTGGCACCCATGACTCAGGTCTCACCACTTCTGTCCATCTTCTAAGTCCACTATATCACCCCTCCAAC
CCCTCCCCGTTCCCTCTCCTACCCCATATTTCCGAACCTAATTACAAACAAAGGTTAAATTGAGCAGCTC
TAAATTCTCCACATCAAAGTACAAATACCGTGCACAGCCTCCACATATGCCTCTGTTCAGATCACTGCAC
ACTCTCAAACGTCTCTCAACCATGCCCACAATCACTCTCATCCACAACCCCAAGTGCTCCAAATCATGTG
CTGCTCTCGAGCTGCTGGAGCAGAAGCAAATTAGCCCCAATGTCGTGCAGTACCTCGACACACCTCTTTC
CGTTGCTGAGATTTCGTCTATTGTTCGGAAACTCGACATGAAGCCCGTCGAGCTGCTCAGAAAGGGCGAG
CCGCAATTTTCTGAGCTCAATTTGGGGGCGGCCAACACGCCCGATGCCGAGATCATTGATGCCATGGCGA
AACACCCCAATCTAATCGAGCGGCCTATTCTGATTGTGGATGACAAGGCTGTGATTGGACGGCCCACAGA
AAAGCTCAATGACCTGCTGGGAAAGCTGTAGATACGCAAGTACTGAGTAATAGAAAGAGTTGATTTGGCC
TAAA
