>Addgene plasmid #84616 | pHR_D17_hrGFP | addgene partial sequence | sequence record 165414 | M13pUC-Rev 5'-AGCGGATAACAATTTCACACAGG-3'
CATGATTACGCCAAGCTTATCGTCTGGCAGATGGCCTTGGACGCTGGACAATTGACGAAAAGGTGCTCGT
GGAGGTAGTTCTTCTGTTTGAAGAGTTGACAAGAACTACATCCAATGTCTCTGTACTGGACAGATTTTGA
TTTAGGGTACCACCGGGTGAAGGGGAGGCGGCTCAGCCGCAACATGTGTAGCGTAGCAGCGCTCTTATCA
TCTCGTCGGTAGTGCTTGCTCAGGAACTGATTTGTCTTAAGCCAGTGTAGGTGGTTCGGATCAAGCTCGG
ATGGCAGTGTCCCCAACCAGTGCTTGTTCTTCATGGCCTTGAAACGATCTCGCCAGCTGTCCTTTGCCAC
CTTGACAGGGACATCGATTTGCGACTCGAGATATGCACCTTGCTCCCGAGACATGGTTGCGATCGGGTTT
TCACGACGCTGGCGTTCGAACAGGTCAACTTTCGTCCTCTCTCTTGACCACTGCGCCCTCTGGCGCAAGT
CGGCTGGAGGCTCCGCCAGTACAGCTATAGAAGACAGCCTTGCAAGTCCTAGACATCGGTCCATGAAGTC
AGATAGGAAGTGGCGCCAGTGCCAGCTTCCCGTCTCGAACCACTGAATCTTGTTCATTATCGTAGCAGGG
TGGGATTCAAGCCCATAGCCCAATTCTACTGTCTCGCTGGAAAAGAGAAACATAGCATTTTGTCTTGCAG
CAGTATCATCCCTGAAAGAAACGAGCCGCTCGCGTGGCACGGAGACTCTTTGCCTGCTCGACAATGTTCA
AAAGGCCAATGCCTCCCGCTCTGAGAGGCTGATATATGAGTTCGTCGTTGAAGGTGCGATTGCCGTCCTT
GTTCTTGCCAGCCAGTATTCGTTGATCTTGTCGCAGCACGTTCTGAGCTTGAGTACCACTGCTTCCGTAA
TATAGGTGACCTAGGGCAAATTAAAGCCTTCGAGCGTCCCAAAACCTTCTCAAGCAAGGTTTTCAGTATA
ATGTTACATGCGTACACGCGTCTGTACAGAAAA
